Addgene plasmid #72533: pJK612
Purpose: Produces Acetobacter aceti 1023 formylglycinamidine ribonucleotide synthetase subunits; associated hypothetical protein N-terminal domain (AaPurS, AaOrfY[1-69], AaPurQ, AaPurL)
Depositing lab: T. J. Kappock. Depositing organization: Purdue University.
Backbone
  Vector backbone: pET23a
  Backbone size w/o insert (bp): 3666
  Total vector size (bp): 6938
  Vector type: Bacterial Expression
Growth in bacteria
  Bacterial resistance: Ampicillin, 100 μg/mL
  Growth temperature: 37°C
  Growth strain: DH5alpha
  Copy number: High Copy
Gene/Insert 1
  Gene/Insert name: formylglycinamidine ribonucleotide synthetase, small subunit (alt names: purS; AZ09_06375)
  Species: Acetobacter aceti 1023
  Mutation: synthetic gene
  GenBank ID: KDE20458
  Promoter: T7
  Cloning method: Restriction Enzyme; 5′ cloning site NdeI (not destroyed); 3′ cloning site n/a (unknown if destroyed)
  Sequencing primers: 5′ T7 promoter; 3′ n/a
Gene/Insert 2
  Gene/Insert name: hypothetical protein in purSQL operon (alt names: OrfY; AZ09_06380)
  Species: Acetobacter aceti 1023
  Mutation: residues 1-69 only; C-terminal domain removed
  GenBank ID: KDE20459
  Promoter: n/a
  Cloning method: Unknown
  Sequencing primers: 5′ n/a; 3′ n/a
Gene/Insert 3
  Gene/Insert name: formylglycinamidine ribonucleotide synthetase, glutaminase subunit (alt names: purQ; AZ09_06385)
  Species: Acetobacter aceti 1023
  GenBank ID: KDE20460
  Promoter: n/a
  Cloning method: Unknown
  Sequencing primers: 5′ n/a; 3′ n/a
Gene/Insert 4
  Gene/Insert name: formylglycinamidine ribonucleotide synthetase, large subunit (alt names: purL; AZ09_06390)
  Species: Acetobacter aceti 1023
  GenBank ID: KDE20461
  Promoter: n/a
  Cloning method: Restriction Enzyme; 5′ cloning site n/a (unknown if destroyed); 3′ cloning site XhoI (not destroyed)
  Sequencing primers: 5′ n/a; 3′ T7 terminator
Terms and licenses: Academic/Nonprofit Terms; Industry Terms: Not Available to Industry
Depositor comments: Four overlapping genes in one operon
How to cite: pJK612 was a gift from T. J. Kappock (Addgene plasmid # 72533 ; http://n2t.net/addgene:72533 ; RRID:Addgene_72533)
