[The description below was written by a language model from this plasmid's Addgene catalogue record and pLannotate feature annotations shown in this document.]
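Description:
pJK612 is a bacterial expression plasmid built on the pET23a backbone for producing the multi-subunit formylglycinamidine ribonucleotide (FGAM) synthetase of Acetobacter aceti 1023. It is propagated in E. coli under ampicillin selection (β-lactamase gene with its own promoter) and replicates from a ColE1/pMB1-family origin. The record lists it as high copy, although the annotation also detects a bom site and a short rop match. An f1 origin is also present, which would allow single-stranded DNA production.

The payload is a four-gene operon inserted between the NdeI and XhoI sites, transcribed from a single T7 promoter with the phage T7 gene 10 ribosome binding site upstream and a T7 terminator downstream. In order, it encodes PurS (small subunit, noted as a synthetic gene), a truncated hypothetical protein OrfY limited to residues 1-69 with its C-terminal domain removed, PurQ (glutaminase subunit) and PurL (large subunit). The depositor notes that the four genes overlap within one operon, so the downstream genes have no promoter of their own. The automated feature table recognises only purQ and part of purL by homology; purS and the orfY fragment presumably lie in the unannotated stretch between the RBS and purQ. In the FGAM synthetase complex, PurQ releases ammonia from glutamine and PurL uses it in an ATP-dependent conversion of FGAR to FGAM, a step of purine biosynthesis, with PurS as an associated subunit.

A vector-derived His-tag sequence is annotated downstream of the insert, but the record does not state whether it is fused in frame to PurL. Expression requires a host supplying T7 RNA polymerase. The construct appears suited to co-producing the subunits and examining the role of the OrfY N-terminal domain.
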