Features (pLannotate 1.2.2; 14 found; start..end, strand, type, name):
     12..467     +  rep_origin     f1 ori (sequence partly withheld): f1 bacteriophage origin of replication; arrow indicates direction of (+) strand synthesis
    494..598     +  promoter       AmpR promoter: bla
    599..1459    +  CDS            AmpR: β-lactamase; bla; confers resistance to ampicillin, carbenicillin, and related antibiotics
   1630..2218    +  rep_origin     ori: high-copy-number ColE1/pMB1/pBR322/pUC origin of replication
   2404..2546    -  misc_feature   bom: basis of mobility region from pBR322
   2648..2839    -  CDS            rop: Rop protein, which maintains plasmids at low copy number; rop
   2856..3236    +  CDS            YPB1_ECOLX: Protein predicted: Swiss-Prot protein existence level 4. From Escherichia coli.
   3348..3366    +  promoter       T7 promoter: promoter for bacteriophage T7 RNA polymerase
   3398..3420    +  RBS            RBS: efficient ribosome binding site from bacteriophage T7 gene 10 (Olins and Rangwala, 1989)
   3885..4544    +  CDS            purQ: PURQ_SYNY3 - Experimental evidence at protein level: Swiss-Prot protein existence level 1. Part of the phosphoribosylformylglycinamidine synthase complex involved in the purines biosynthetic pathway. Catalyzes the ATP-dependent conversion of formylglycinamide ribonucleotide (FGAR) and glutamine to yield formylglycinamidine ribonucleotide (FGAM) and glutamate. The FGAM synthase complex is composed of three subunits. PurQ produces an ammonia molecule by converting glutamine to glutamate. PurL transfers the ammonia molecule to FGAR to form FGAM in an ATP- dependent manner. PurS interacts with Pur
   4592..6607    +  CDS            purL (fragment): PURL_BACSU - Experimental evidence at protein level: Swiss-Prot protein existence level 1. Part of the phosphoribosylformylglycinamidine synthase complex involved in the purines biosynthetic pathway. Catalyzes the ATP-dependent conversion of formylglycinamide ribonucleotide (FGAR) and glutamine to yield formylglycinamidine ribonucleotide (FGAM) and glutamate. The FGAM synthase complex is composed of three subunits. PurQ produces an ammonia molecule by converting glutamine to glutamate. PurL transfers the ammonia molecule to FGAR to form FGAM in an ATP- dependent manner. PurS interacts with Pur
   6782..6799    +  CDS            9xHis (fragment): 9xHis affinity tag
   6809..6858    +  CDS            SET1 (fragment): solubility-enhancement tag derived from T7 phage gene 10B
   6866..6913    +  terminator     T7 terminator: transcription terminator for bacteriophage T7 RNA polymerase
>Addgene plasmid #72533 | pJK612 | depositor full sequence | sequence record 132621 | pJK612 sequence 6938 bps
TGGCGAATGGG
[124 nt withheld, positions 12-135]
C
[91 nt withheld, positions 137-227]
A
[49 nt withheld, positions 229-277]
CCTTTGACGTTGGAGTCCACGTTCTTT
[37 nt withheld, positions 305-341]
ACCCTATCTCGGTCTATTCTTTTGATTTATAAGGGATTTTGCCGATTTCGGCCTATTGGTTAAAAAATGA
GCTGATTTAACAAAAATTTAACGCGAATTTTAACAAAATATTAACGTTTACAATTTCAGGTGGCACTTTT
CGGGGAAATGTGCGCGGAACCCCTATTTGTTTATTTTTCTAAATACATTCAAATATGTATCCGCTCATGA
GACAATAACCCTGATAAATGCTTCAATAATATTGAAAAAGGAAGAGTATGAGTATTCAACATTTCCGTGT
CGCCCTTATTCCCTTTTTTGCGGCATTTTGCCTTCCTGTTTTTGCTCACCCAGAAACGCTGGTGAAAGTA
AAAGATGCTGAAGATCAGTTGGGTGCACGAGTGGGTTACATCGAACTGGATCTCAACAGCGGTAAGATCC
TTGAGAGTTTTCGCCCCGAAGAACGTTTTCCAATGATGAGCACTTTTAAAGTTCTGCTATGTGGCGCGGT
ATTATCCCGTATTGACGCCGGGCAAGAGCAACTCGGTCGCCGCATACACTATTCTCAGAATGACTTGGTT
GAGTACTCACCAGTCACAGAAAAGCATCTTACGGATGGCATGACAGTAAGAGAATTATGCAGTGCTGCCA
TAACCATGAGTGATAACACTGCGGCCAACTTACTTCTGACAACGATCGGAGGACCGAAGGAGCTAACCGC
TTTTTTGCACAACATGGGGGATCATGTAACTCGCCTTGATCGTTGGGAACCGGAGCTGAATGAAGCCATA
CCAAACGACGAGCGTGACACCACGATGCCTGCAGCAATGGCAACAACGTTGCGCAAACTATTAACTGGCG
AACTACTTACTCTAGCTTCCCGGCAACAATTAATAGACTGGATGGAGGCGGATAAAGTTGCAGGACCACT
TCTGCGCTCGGCCCTTCCGGCTGGCTGGTTTATTGCTGATAAATCTGGAGCCGGTGAGCGTGGGTCTCGC
GGTATCATTGCAGCACTGGGGCCAGATGGTAAGCCCTCCCGTATCGTAGTTATCTACACGACGGGGAGTC
AGGCAACTATGGATGAACGAAATAGACAGATCGCTGAGATAGGTGCCTCACTGATTAAGCATTGGTAACT
GTCAGACCAAGTTTACTCATATATACTTTAGATTGATTTAAAACTTCATTTTTAATTTAAAAGGATCTAG
GTGAAGATCCTTTTTGATAATCTCATGACCAAAATCCCTTAACGTGAGTTTTCGTTCCACTGAGCGTCAG
ACCCCGTAGAAAAGATCAAAGGATCTTCTTGAGATCCTTTTTTTCTGCGCGTAATCTGCTGCTTGCAAAC
AAAAAAACCACCGCTACCAGCGGTGGTTTGTTTGCCGGATCAAGAGCTACCAACTCTTTTTCCGAAGGTA
ACTGGCTTCAGCAGAGCGCAGATACCAAATACTGTCCTTCTAGTGTAGCCGTAGTTAGGCCACCACTTCA
AGAACTCTGTAGCACCGCCTACATACCTCGCTCTGCTAATCCTGTTACCAGTGGCTGCTGCCAGTGGCGA
TAAGTCGTGTCTTACCGGGTTGGACTCAAGACGATAGTTACCGGATAAGGCGCAGCGGTCGGGCTGAACG
GGGGGTTCGTGCACACAGCCCAGCTTGGAGCGAACGACCTACACCGAACTGAGATACCTACAGCGTGAGC
TATGAGAAAGCGCCACGCTTCCCGAAGGGAGAAAGGCGGACAGGTATCCGGTAAGCGGCAGGGTCGGAAC
AGGAGAGCGCACGAGGGAGCTTCCAGGGGGAAACGCCTGGTATCTTTATAGTCCTGTCGGGTTTCGCCAC
CTCTGACTTGAGCGTCGATTTTTGTGATGCTCGTCAGGGGGGCGGAGCCTATGGAAAAACGCCAGCAACG
CGGCCTTTTTACGGTTCCTGGCCTTTTGCTGGCCTTTTGCTCACATGTTCTTTCCTGCGTTATCCCCTGA
TTCTGTGGATAACCGTATTACCGCCTTTGAGTGAGCTGATACCGCTCGCCGCAGCCGAACGACCGAGCGC
AGCGAGTCAGTGAGCGAGGAAGCGGAAGAGCGCCTGATGCGGTATTTTCTCCTTACGCATCTGTGCGGTA
TTTCACACCGCATATATGGTGCACTCTCAGTACAATCTGCTCTGATGCCGCATAGTTAAGCCAGTATACA
CTCCGCTATCGCTACGTGACTGGGTCATGGCTGCGCCCCGACACCCGCCAACACCCGCTGACGCGCCCTG
ACGGGCTTGTCTGCTCCCGGCATCCGCTTACAGACAAGCTGTGACCGTCTCCGGGAGCTGCATGTGTCAG
AGGTTTTCACCGTCATCACCGAAACGCGCGAGGCAGCTGCGGTAAAGCTCATCAGCGTGGTCGTGAAGCG
ATTCACAGATGTCTGCCTGTTCATCCGCGTCCAGCTCGTTGAGTTTCTCCAGAAGCGTTAATGTCTGGCT
TCTGATAAAGCGGGCCATGTTAAGGGCGGTTTTTTCCTGTTTGGTCACTGATGCCTCCGTGTAAGGGGGA
TTTCTGTTCATGGGGGTAATGATACCGATGAAACGAGAGAGGATGCTCACGATACGGGTTACTGATGATG
AACATGCCCGGTTACTGGAACGTTGTGAGGGTAAACAACTGGCGGTATGGATGCGGCGGGACCAGAGAAA
AATCACTCAGGGTCAATGCCAGCGCTTCGTTAATACAGATGTAGGTGTTCCACAGGGTAGCCAGCAGCAT
CCTGCGATGCAGATCCGGAACATAATGGTGCAGGGCGCTGACTTCCGCGTTTCCAGACTTTACGAAACAC
GGAAACCGAAGACCATTCATGTTGTTGCTCAGGTCGCAGACGTTTTGCAGCAGCAGTCGCTTCACGTTCG
CTCGCGTATCGGTGATTCATTCTGCTAACCAGTAAGGCAACCCCGCCAGCCTAGCCGGGTCCTCAACGAC
AGGAGCACGATCATGCGCACCCGTGGCCAGGACCCAACGCTGCCCGAGATCTCGATCCCGCGAAATTAAT
ACGACTCACTATAGGGAGACCACAACGGTTTCCCTCTAGAAATAATTTTGTTTAACTTTAAGAAGGAGAT
ATACATATGAAGGTACGTGTAACCGTCATGCTGAAGGACGGTGTTCTGGACCCGCAGGGCAAGGCCATCA
GCCACGCATTGCAGACACTTGGTTTTGAAGGCGTGCACGATGTGCGCGTGGGTAAGGTGATTGAACTGGA
TCTGCCGGGTGCCAAAGCCGAGGAAGCCCAGAAAAAGGCCGATGCCATGGCGCGTGATCTGCTAGCCAAC
CTGGTGATTGAAGATTACTCTGTAGAGGTGGTGGAATGAAGCGCACCCTTCTTATAGCGCTGGCATTGGC
ATGCGCGGCACCGGGCTTGGCCCATGCCCAGCGCATTGCGCCCATGAAGGCAGGTAACTTTGCCCGCCTT
TGTACGCGCGCCACTAGTGCTGGCATTTGCGATGCCTATATTGGCGGCCTGACGGATGGGGTCTCTCTTT
CCAAAATCAATGATCGGAACGAGGGGGATCCATGAAAGCAGCAATTATCGTATTCCCCGGTACCAACCGG
GAGCGCGATATGGCCATTGCCCTCAAGCGCGTTACAGGGCAGGCCCCGCGCATGATCTGGCACCATGAAA
CAGATCTGGGAGATACCGATCTAGTCGTGCTGCCAGGTGGTTTCAGCTATGGCGATTATCTGCGCTGTGG
TGCCATGGCAGCGCATTCTCCCATCATGGCGGCTATCAAAGCCTTTGCCCAAAAGGGTGGCCATATTTTG
GGTGTGTGCAACGGCTTCCAGATTTTAACGGAAACAGGGCTTCTGCCCGGTGCTCTGTTGCGCAACGCCA
ACCTGCGCTTTCTCTCTCAGGATTGCTACCTGAAGGTGGAAGCAGAGAACACACCTTTCACTCACAAGTG
GAAGAAGGGTGATGTTTTCCGCACCCCTCTGGCCCATGGTGATGGCAATTACACGGCAGATATCGCCACG
CTGGAACGGCTTGAAGGTGAAGGTCTTGTGGCTTTCCACTATGCCGATGCCAAAGGCAATGTGCAGGCTG
ATGATGCCATCAGCAACCCCAATGGCAGCATCAACAGCATTGCGGGTATTCTGAGCGAAAACAAACGCAT
TTGCGGCATGATGCCTCATCCAGAAGATCTGGTTGATCCTCTCATGGGTGGGGAAGATGGTCTGCCATTG
TTCCAAGGTCTGGTGGAGGCTGTAGTCCGGTGAATAAGCCTGTAACCGTTGATGAATCCCTTGCCCGTGA
ATTCGGGCTGACATCTGAGGAATACGGTCGTGTGCTGTCCATTATGGGCCGCACCCCCAGCCTGACAGAG
CTGGGCGTGTTCTCTGTGATGTGGTCGGAACACTGCTCCTACAAATCTTCCCGCAAGTGGCTGCGCACGC
TGCCAACCAAGGCGCCGTGGGTTATTCATGGCCCCGGTGAAAATGCTGGTGTGGTGGATATTGGGCAGGG
CTATGCCGCCATCTTCAAGATGGAAAGCCATAACCACCCATCCTTTATCGAACCCTATCAGGGTGCGGCC
ACGGGTGTGGGGGGCATTCTGCGCGATGTGTTCACCATGGGCGCACGCCCCATTGCCAACTTGAACGCCC
TGCGTTTTGGCAGCCCCGAAAACCCCGTTACCCGCCGCGTGATTGATGGCGTGGTGCGTGGTATTGGCGG
CTATGGCAACTGTGTTGGCGTGCCCACCGTAGGCGGGGAAATCAACTTCCACCCGGCCTATGATGGCAAC
CCGCTGGTAAACGCCATGACGGTTGGTTTGGCCCGTAAGGACCGTATCTTCCTTTCGGCTGCGGCAGGTG
TTGGCAACCCGGTTGTTTACGTGGGCTCCCGCACAGGGCGTGATGGCATTCATGGTGCCACCATGTCTTC
CGCCGAGTTTGATGAAGATGCCCTTTCCAAGCGCCCCACGGTACAGGTGGGTGACCCCTTTATTGAAAAG
CTTCTGATTGAAGCCTGTCTGGAACTGATGGCAACAGATGCCATTATCGCCATTCAGGACATGGGCGCTG
CGGGTCTGACATCTTCTTCCGTGGAAATGGCAGGCAAGGGCGGTGTGGGCATTGAGCTTGATCTGGATGC
CGTGCCCCAGCGTGAGCCGAACATGACGGCTTATGAAATGATGCTGTCTGAAAGCCAGGAACGCATGCTG
ATGGTGCTGCGCCCTGACCGGACAGACGTGGCCCGCAAGATCTTTGAAAAATGGGAACTGGATTTTGCCA
TTATTGGGCATCTGACAGATACCGGCCACATCGTCGTCAAGCACAAAGGACAGTTGGAAGCCGATATTCC
GCTGGACCCATTGGCAGAACAGGCCCCTATTTACGATCGGCCCGCAACACCACCCAAGGCGCCGGCTCCG
CTAGAAGGCGTGCATGCACCGCTTTCTTTGGATGCCACGTTACTGAAGCTGGTTGGTTCGCCAGATCTGG
CCTCCCGCGCATGGGTATGGAACCAGTATGACAGCACTGTAGGGGGGCAGACAGTCCGCCGTCCGGGTGC
TGCTGATGCTGCCATTGTGAAGGTGGAAGATACAGACATTGGTCTGGCCATCACCACAGATTGCACCCCG
CGTTACTGTCAGGCAGACCCCAAAACAGGTGGCGCACAAGCTGTTGCAGAAGCATGGCGTAACCTAACAG
CTACTGGCGCACGCCCGCTGGCCGTAACGGATAACCTGAACTTCGCCAACCCGGAAAAACCCGAAATCAT
GGGCCAGTTTGTGGCTGCGGTTGAAGGTATGGGGGAAGCCTGTACAGCGCTGGATTTCCCGGTCGTGAGC
GGCAACGTGTCTCTTTATAATGAAACACGAAACCCAGATGGCTCCACCACCGCCATTCTGCCCACACCCG
CCATTGGCGCCTTGGGCGTTCTGGATGATGTGAACAAGGCTGTTGGCCTTGGCATGCAGCCAGAATCTGA
CGTGGTGCTGATTGGTGAAACCAAGGGTGAGCTCGGCCAGACCATCTGGCTGCGTGAAATTCTGGGTCAG
GAAGCTGGTGCACCGCCGCCGGTCGATCTGGTTGCCGAAAAACGCAATGGTGACTTTGTACGCAGCGCCA
TTCTGGATGGCACCATTACCGCATGCCATGACATTGCTGACGGTGGCATTATGGTTGCCGCCGCAGAAAT
GGTGATGGCAAGTGGCATTGGATGTGAGCTGGAAAGCCCAGATTCCGGTATCCGGCCAGAAGCCTTCTGG
TTTGGTGAAGATCAGGCCCGCTATCTGGCTTGTGTAGCAAACGGCAAAGCCCTGTGCGAACGCGCTCAGG
CAGCTGGTGTGCCTGCACGCATTATTGCCCGCTCAGGCGGAAATGATTTGATTCTGCCCAGCGGCGTCAC
CATATCCGCAGCACGCCTAAAAACGGCCCATGAAGCATTTTTCCCGATGCTGATGGGCAACTAACTCGAG
CACCACCACCACCACCACTGAGATCCGGCTGCTAACAAAGCCCGAAAGGAAGCTGAGTTGGCTGCTGCCA
CCGCTGAGCAATAACTAGCATAACCCCTTGGGGCCTCTAAACGGGTCTTGAGGGGTTTTTTGCTGAAAGG
AGGAACTATATCCGGAT
