>Addgene plasmid #72533 | pJK612 | addgene partial sequence | sequence record 135937 | T7 5'-TAATACGACTCACTATAGGG-3'
TTTTGTTTAACTTTAAGAAGGAGATATACATATGAAGGTACGTGTAACCGTCATGCTGAAGGACGGTGTT
CTGGACCCGCAGGGCAAGGCCATCAGCCACGCATTGCAGACACTTGGTTTTGAAGGCGTGCACGATGTGC
GCGTGGGTAAGGTGATTGAACTGGATCTGCCGGGTGCCAAAGCCGAGGAAGCCCAGAAAAAGGCCGATGC
CATGGCGCGTGATCTGCTAGCCAACCTGGTGATTGAAGATTACTCTGTAGAGGTGGTGGAATGAAGCGCA
CCCTTCTTATAGCGCTGGCATTGGCATGCGCGGCACCGGGCTTGGCCCATGCCCAGCGCATTGCGCCCAT
GAAGGCAGGTAACTTTGCCCGCCTTTGTACGCGCGCCACTAGTGCTGGCATTTGCGATGCCTATATTGGC
GGCCTGACGGATGGGGTCTCTCTTTCCAAAATCAATGATCGGAACGAGGGGGATCCATGAAAGCAGCAAT
TATCGTATTCCCCGGTACCAACCGGGAGCGCGATATGGCCATTGCCCTCAAGCGCGTTACAGGGCAGGCC
CCGCGCATGATCTGGCACCATGAAACAGATCTGGGAGATACCGATCTAGTCGTGCTGCCAGGTGGTTTCA
GCTATGGCGATTATCTGCGCTGTGGTGCCATGGCAGCGCATTCTCCCATCATGGCGGCTATCAAAGCCTT
TGCCCAAAAGGGTGGCCATATTTTGGGTGTGTGCAACGGCTTCCAGATTTTAACGGAAACAGGGCTTCTG
CCCGGTGCTCTGTTGCGCAACGCCAACCTGCGCTTTCTCTCTCAGGATTGCTACCTGAAGGTGGAAGCAG
AGAACACACCTTTCACTCACAAGTGGAAGAAGGGTGATGTTTTCCGCACCCCTCTGGCCCATGGTGATGG
CAATTACACGGCAGATATCGCCACGCTGGAACGGCTTGAAGGTGAAGGTCTTGTGGCTTTCCACTATGCC
GATGCCAAAGGCAATGTGCAGGCTGATGATGCCATCAGCAACCCCAATGGCAGCATCAACAGCAT
