>Addgene plasmid #72533 | pJK612 | addgene partial sequence | sequence record 135938 | T7term 5'-GCTAGTTATTGCTCAGCGG-3'
GGGCTTTGTTAGCAGCCGGATCTCAGTGGTGGTGGTGGTGGTGCTCGAGTTAGTTGCCCATCAGCATCGG
GAAAAATGCTTCATGGGCCGTTTTTAGGCGTGCTGCGGATATGGTGACGCCGCTGGGCAGAATCAAATCA
TTTCCGCCTGAGCGGGCAATAATGCGTGCAGGCACACCAGCTGCCTGAGCGCGTTCGCACAGGGCTTTGC
CGTTTGCTACACAAGCCAGATAGCGGGCCTGATCTTCACCAAACCAGAAGGCTTCTGGCCGGATACCGGA
ATCTGGGCTTTCCAGCTCACATCCAATGCCACTTGCCATCACCATTTCTGCGGCGGCAACCATAATGCCA
CCGTCAGCAATGTCATGGCATGCGGTAATGGTGCCATCCAGAATGGCGCTGCGTACAAAGTCACCATTGC
GTTTTTCGGCAACCAGATCGACCGGCGGCGGTGCACCAGCTTCCTGACCCAGAATTTCACGCAGCCAGAT
GGTCTGGCCGAGCTCACCCTTGGTTTCACCAATCAGCACCACGTCAGATTCTGGCTGCATGCCAAGGCCA
ACAGCCTTGTTCACATCATCCAGAACGCCCAAGGCGCCAATGGCGGGTGTGGGCAGAATGGCGGTGGTGG
AGCCATCTGGGTTTCGTGTTTCATTATAAAGAGACACGTTGCCGCTCACGACCGGGAAATCCAGCGCTGT
ACAGGCTTCCCCCATACCTTCAACCGCAGCCACAAACTGGCCCATGATTTCGGGTTTTTCCGGGTTGGCG
AAGTTCAGGTTATCCGTTACGGCCAGCGGGCGTGCGCCAGTAGCTGTTAGGTTACGCCATGCTTCTGCAA
CAGCTTGTGCGCCACCTGTTTTGGGGTCTGCCTGACAGTAACGCGGGGTGCAATCTGTGGTGATGGCCAG
ACCAATGTCTGTATCTTCCACCTTCACAATGGCAGCATCAGCAGCACCCGGACGGCGGACTGTCTGCCCC
CCTACAGTGCTGTCATACTGGTTCCATACCCATGCGCGGGAGGCCAGATCTGGCGAACCAACCAGCTTCA
GTAACGTGGCATCCAAAGAAAGCGGTGCATGCACGCCTTCTA
